Addgene plasmid #115985: pSW596 - mTurq2
Purpose: entry vector for GreenGate cloning method, CDS
Depositing lab: Jan Lohmann. Depositing organization: Universitaet Heidelberg. Publication: A Comprehensive Toolkit for Inducible, Cell Type-Specific Gene Expression in Arabidopsis. Schurholz AK, Lopez-Salmeron V, Li Z, Forner J, Wenzl C, Gaillochet C, Augustin S, Vilches-Barro A, Fuchs M, Gebert M, Lohmann JU, Greb T, Wolf S. Plant Physiol. 2018 Jul 19. pii: pp.18.00463. doi: 10.1104/pp.18.00463. PubMed 30026289.
Backbone
  Vector backbone: C000
  Vector type: Unspecified
Growth in bacteria
  Bacterial resistance: Ampicillin, 100 μg/mL
  Growth temperature: 37°C
  Growth strain: DH5alpha
  Copy number: High Copy
Gene/Insert
  Gene/Insert name: mTurquoise2
  Insert size (bp): 717
  Cloning method: Restriction Enzyme; 5′ cloning site Unknown (unknown if destroyed); 3′ cloning site Unknown (unknown if destroyed)
Terms and licenses: Academic/Nonprofit Terms; Industry Terms: Not Available to Industry
How to cite: pSW596 - mTurq2 was a gift from Jan Lohmann (Addgene plasmid # 115985 ; http://n2t.net/addgene:115985 ; RRID:Addgene_115985)
