[The description below was written by a language model from this plasmid's Addgene catalogue record and pLannotate feature annotations shown in this document.]
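Description:
pSW596 - mTurq2 is a small (about 3.4 kb) GreenGate entry vector that supplies the coding sequence of the cyan fluorescent protein mTurquoise2 as a "CDS" module for modular assembly of plant expression constructs. The backbone is recorded as C000, the vector type is listed as unspecified, and the cloning sites used to insert the fragment are not stated. The plasmid is propagated in E. coli through a high-copy ColE1/pUC-type origin and is selected with ampicillin via a β-lactamase gene driven by its own bla promoter.

The 717 bp mTurquoise2 open reading frame encodes a bright, monomeric, rapidly maturing *Aequorea victoria*-derived fluorescent protein with low acid sensitivity. It sits in a cloning region flanked by an upstream SP6 promoter and an inward-facing T7 promoter on the opposite strand. Remnants of a lac cassette surround it: a CAP binding site, lac promoter and operator, and fragments of lacI and lacZα. Short fragments of bom and rop also remain from the parental pBR322-type backbone. No plant promoter, terminator or plant selection marker is annotated, which fits its role as a donor module rather than an expression vector. In the GreenGate system, entry modules of defined categories (promoter, tags, CDS, terminator, resistance cassette) are joined in a fixed order into a plant transformation destination vector by type IIS restriction-ligation. The type IIS sites and overhangs themselves are not annotated in the feature table. The plasmid belongs to a toolkit for inducible, cell type-specific gene expression in Arabidopsis, where this module would provide a cyan fluorescent reporter.
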