Features (pLannotate 1.2.2; 13 found; start..end, strand, type, name):
     96..200     +  promoter       AmpR promoter: bla
    201..1061    +  CDS            AmpR: β-lactamase; bla; confers resistance to ampicillin, carbenicillin, and related antibiotics
   1232..1820    +  rep_origin     ori: high-copy-number ColE1/pMB1/pBR322/pUC origin of replication
   2003..2095    +  CDS            lacI (fragment): lac repressor; lacI; The lac repressor binds to the lac operator to inhibit transcription in E. coli. This inhibition can be relieved by adding lactose or isopropyl-β-D-thiogalactopyranoside (IPTG).
   2108..2129    +  protein_bind   CAP binding site: CAP binding activates transcription in the presence of cAMP. E. coli catabolite activator protein
   2144..2174    +  promoter       lac promoter: promoter for the E. coli lac operon
   2182..2198    +  protein_bind   lac operator: The lac repressor binds to the lac operator to inhibit transcription in E. coli. This inhibition can be relieved by adding lactose or isopropyl-β-D-thiogalactopyranoside (IPTG). lac repressor encoded by lacI
   2212..2230    +  promoter       SP6 promoter: promoter for bacteriophage SP6 RNA polymerase
   2257..2973    +  CDS            mTurquoise2: mTurquoise2 is a basic (constitutively fluorescent) cyan fluorescent protein published in 2012, derived from Aequorea victoria. It is reported to be a rapidly-maturing monomer with very low acid sensitivity.
   2995..3013    -  promoter       T7 promoter: promoter for bacteriophage T7 RNA polymerase
   3015..3167    +  CDS            lacZα (fragment): LacZα fragment of β-galactosidase; lacZ fragment
   3173..3272    -  misc_feature   bom (fragment): basis of mobility region from pBR322
   3374..1       -  CDS            rop (fragment) (across the origin): Rop protein, which maintains plasmids at low copy number; rop
>Addgene plasmid #115985 | pSW596 - mTurq2 | addgene full sequence | sequence record 227202 | Addgene NGS Result
GACGAAAGGGCCTCGTGATACGCCTATTTTTATAGGTTAATGTCATGATAATAATGGTTTCTTAGACGTC
AGGTGGCACTTTTCGGGGAAATGTGCGCGGAACCCCTATTTGTTTATTTTTCTAAATACATTCAAATATG
TATCCGCTCATGAGACAATAACCCTGATAAATGCTTCAATAATATTGAAAAAGGAAGAGTATGAGTATTC
AACATTTCCGTGTCGCCCTTATTCCCTTTTTTGCGGCATTTTGCCTTCCTGTTTTTGCTCACCCAGAAAC
GCTGGTGAAAGTAAAAGATGCTGAAGATCAGTTGGGTGCACGAGTGGGTTACATCGAACTGGATCTCAAC
AGCGGTAAGATCCTTGAGAGTTTTCGCCCCGAAGAACGTTTTCCAATGATGAGCACTTTTAAAGTTCTGC
TATGTGGCGCGGTATTATCCCGTATTGACGCCGGGCAAGAGCAACTCGGTCGCCGCATACACTATTCTCA
GAATGACTTGGTTGAGTACTCACCAGTCACAGAAAAGCATCTTACGGATGGCATGACAGTAAGAGAATTA
TGCAGTGCTGCCATAACCATGAGTGATAACACTGCGGCCAACTTACTTCTGACAACGATCGGAGGACCGA
AGGAGCTAACCGCTTTTTTGCACAACATGGGGGATCATGTAACTCGCCTTGATCGTTGGGAACCGGAGCT
GAATGAAGCCATACCAAACGACGAGCGTGACACCACGATGCCTGTAGCAATGGCAACAACGTTGCGCAAA
CTATTAACTGGCGAACTACTTACTCTAGCTTCCCGGCAACAATTAATAGACTGGATGGAGGCGGATAAAG
TTGCAGGACCACTTCTGCGCTCGGCCCTTCCGGCTGGCTGGTTTATTGCTGATAAATCTGGAGCCGGTGA
GCGTGGCTCTCGAGGTATCATTGCAGCACTGGGGCCAGATGGTAAGCCCTCCCGTATCGTAGTTATCTAC
ACGACGGGGAGTCAGGCAACTATGGATGAACGAAATAGACAGATCGCTGAGATAGGTGCCTCACTGATTA
AGCATTGGTAACTGTCAGACCAAGTTTACTCATATATACTTTAGATTGATTTAAAACTTCATTTTTAATT
TAAAAGGATCTAGGTGAAGATCCTTTTTGATAATCTCATGACCAAAATCCCTTAACGTGAGTTTTCGTTC
CACTGAGCGTCAGACCCCGTAGAAAAGATCAAAGGATCTTCTTGAGATCCTTTTTTTCTGCGCGTAATCT
GCTGCTTGCAAACAAAAAAACCACCGCTACCAGCGGTGGTTTGTTTGCCGGATCAAGAGCTACCAACTCT
TTTTCCGAAGGTAACTGGCTTCAGCAGAGCGCAGATACCAAATACTGTTCTTCTAGTGTAGCCGTAGTTA
GGCCACCACTTCAAGAACTCTGTAGCACCGCCTACATACCTCGCTCTGCTAATCCTGTTACCAGTGGCTG
CTGCCAGTGGCGATAAGTCGTGTCTTACCGGGTTGGACTCAAGACGATAGTTACCGGATAAGGCGCAGCG
GTCGGGCTGAACGGGGGGTTCGTGCACACAGCCCAGCTTGGAGCGAACGACCTACACCGAACTGAGATAC
CTACAGCGTGAGCTATGAGAAAGCGCCACGCTTCCCGAAGGGAGAAAGGCGGACAGGTATCCGGTAAGCG
GCAGGGTCGGAACAGGAGAGCGCACGAGGGAGCTTCCAGGGGGAAACGCCTGGTATCTTTATAGTCCTGT
CGGGTTTCGCCACCTCTGACTTGAGCGTCGATTTTTGTGATGCTCGTCAGGGGGGCGGAGCCTATGGAAA
AACGCCAGCAACGCGGCCTTTTTACGGTTCCTGGCCTTTTGCTGGCCTTTTGCTCACATGTTCTTTCCTG
CGTTATCCCCTGATTCTGTGGATAACCGTATTACCGCCTTTGAGTGAGCTGATACCGCTCGCCGCAGCCG
AACGACCGAGCGCAGCGAGTCAGTGAGCGAGGAAGCGGAAGAGCGCCCAATACGCAAACCGCCTCTCCCC
GCGCGTTGGCCGATTCATTAATGCAGCTGGCACGACAGGTTTCCCGACTGGAAAGCGGGCAGTGAGCGCA
ACGCAATTAATGTGAGTTAGCTCACTCATTAGGCACCCCAGGCTTTACACTTTATGCTTCCGGCTCGTAT
GTTGTGTGGAATTGTGAGCGGATAACAATTTCACACGAGCTATTTAGGTGACACTATAGAAGTGAAGCTT
GGTCTCAGGCTCAACAATGGTGAGCAAGGGCGAGGAGCTGTTCACCGGGGTGGTGCCCATCCTGGTCGAG
CTGGACGGCGACGTAAACGGCCACAAGTTCAGCGTGTCCGGCGAGGGCGAGGGCGATGCCACCTACGGCA
AGCTGACCCTGAAGTTCATCTGCACCACCGGCAAGCTGCCCGTGCCCTGGCCCACCCTCGTGACCACCCT
GTCCTGGGGCGTGCAGTGCTTCGCCCGCTACCCCGACCACATGAAGCAGCACGACTTCTTCAAGTCCGCC
ATGCCCGAAGGCTACGTCCAGGAGCGCACCATCTTCTTCAAGGACGACGGCAACTACAAGACCCGCGCCG
AGGTGAAGTTCGAGGGCGACACCCTGGTGAACCGCATCGAGCTGAAGGGCATCGACTTCAAGGAGGACGG
CAACATCCTGGGGCACAAGCTGGAGTACAACTACTTTAGCGACAACGTCTATATCACCGCCGACAAGCAG
AAGAACGGCATCAAGGCCAACTTCAAGATCCGCCACAACATCGAGGACGGCGGCGTGCAGCTCGCCGACC
ACTACCAGCAGAACACCCCCATCGGCGACGGCCCCGTGCTGCTGCCCGACAACCACTACCTGAGCACCCA
GTCCAAGCTGAGCAAAGACCCCAACGAGAAGCGCGATCACATGGTCCTGCTGGAGTTCGTGACCGCCGCC
GGGATCACTCTCGGCATGGACGAGCTGTACAAGTCAGTGAGACCGAATTCTCGCCCTATAGTGAGTCGTA
TTACCTGGCCGTCGTTTTACAACGTCGTGACTGGGAAAACCCTGGCGTTACCCAACTTAATCGCCTTGCA
GCACATCCCCCTTTCGCCAGCTGGCGTAATAGCGAAGAGGCCCGCACCGATCGCCCTTCCCAACAGTTGC
GCAGCCTGAATGGCGAATGGCGCCTGATGCGGTATTTTCTCCTTACGCATCTGTGCGGTATTTCACACCG
CATATGGTGCACTCTCAGTACAATCTGCTCTGATGCCGCATAGTTAAGCCAGCCCCGACACCCGCCAACA
CCCGCTGACGCGCCCTGACGGGCTTGTCTGCTCCCGGCATCCGCTTACAGACAAGCTGTGACCGTCTCCG
GGAGCTGCATGTGTCAGAGGTTTTCACCGTCATCACCGAAACGCGCGA
